>Addgene plasmid #16446 | PG13-gal (wt p53 binding sites) | addgene partial sequence | sequence record 23188 | T7 5'-TAATACGACTCACTATAGGG-3'
TCGACGGTATCGATAAGCTTGATGCCAGGCAAGTCCAGGCAGGCCAGGCAAGTCCAGGCAGGCCAGGCAA
GTCCAGGCAGGCCAGGCAAGTCCAGGCAGGCCAGGCAAGTCCAGGCAGGCCAGGCAAGTCCAGGCAGGCC
AGGCAAGTCCAGGCAGGCCAGGCAAGTCCAGGCAGGCCAGGCAAGTCCAGGCAGGCCAGGCAAGTCCAGG
CAGGGCCAGGCAAGTCCAGGCAGGCCAGGCAAGTCCAGGCAGGCCAGGCAAGTCCAGGCAGGATCGAATT
CGATCTGTTTTTTTTAGTATTAAGCAGAGGCCGGGGGCCCCTGGCCTCCGCTTACTCTGGAGAAAAAGAA
GAGAGGCATTCCAGAGGCAACTTGTCAAAACAGGACTGGCGCCTTGGAGGCGCTGTGGGGCCACCCAAAT
TGATATAATTAAGCCCCAACCGCCTCTTCCCGCCTCATTTCAGCCTCACCACCCTCGACAAGCTTATCGA
TACCGTCGGGGGATCCGGAGCTTGGCTGTTGCCCGTCTCACTGGTGAAAAGAAAAACCACCCTGGCGCCC
AATACGCAAACCGCCTCTCCCCGCGCGTTGGCCGATTCATTAATGCAGCTGGCACGACAGGTTTCCCGAC
TTTAATCGCCTTGCAGCACATCCCCCTTTCGCCAGCTGGCGTAATAGCGAAGAGGCCCGCACCGATCGCC
CTTCCCAACAGTTGCGCAGCCTGAATGGCG
