[The description below was written by a language model from this plasmid's Addgene catalogue record.]
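Description:
PG13-gal (wt p53 binding sites) is a mammalian reporter plasmid that reads out the transcriptional activity of the tumour suppressor p53 through beta-galactosidase expression. It is built on pBluescript II SK(+), a standard phagemid cloning vector, and the backbone including the beta-gal cassette is listed at about 6.2 kb. The plasmid is propagated in E. coli under ampicillin selection. The record gives the copy number as unknown and lists no mammalian selection marker, which fits use by transient transfection.

The regulatory region was assembled in steps. A HindIII-EcoRI fragment carrying p53-binding elements was inserted into the corresponding sites of the Bluescript polylinker. This fragment consists of 13 direct repeats of the "PG" oligonucleotide, which matches the p53-binding consensus. Downstream of it sit an EcoRI-BamHI fragment of roughly 200 bp containing the polyoma promoter and a promoterless beta-galactosidase cassette of about 3 kb. The polyoma element serves as the promoter for the reporter, while the upstream array of wild-type binding sites makes expression responsive to sequence-specific DNA binding and transactivation by functional p53. The catalogue lists beta-gal as a "C-terminal tag", but this reflects the reporter's position downstream of the insert, not a protein fusion, since the insert is a noncoding response element.

The construct is typically used to measure p53-dependent transcription in transfected cells, for example when comparing wild-type and mutant p53 alleles or monitoring p53 pathway activation. The "wt" in the name implies a counterpart with mutated binding sites as a specificity control, although the record does not describe one. No feature table was provided, so polyadenylation signals and exact element positions cannot be stated.
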