Addgene plasmid #16446: PG13-gal (wt p53 binding sites)
Depositing lab: Bert Vogelstein. Depositing organization: Johns Hopkins University and School of Medicine. Publication: WAF1, a potential mediator of p53 tumor suppression. el-Deiry WS, Tokino T, Velculescu VE, Levy DB, Parsons R, Trent JM, Lin D, Mercer WE, Kinzler KW, Vogelstein B. Cell. 1993 Nov 19. 75(4):817-25. 10.1016/0092-8674(93)90500-P PubMed 8242752.
Backbone
  Vector backbone: pBluescript II SK + bgal
  Backbone size w/o insert (bp): 6200
  Vector type: Mammalian Expression ; beta-gal reporter
Growth in bacteria
  Bacterial resistance: Ampicillin, 100 μg/mL
  Growth temperature: 37°C
  Growth strain: DH5alpha
  Copy number: Unknown
Gene/Insert
  Gene/Insert name: p53-binding site
  Entrez Gene: TP53 (a.k.a. BCC7, BMFS5, LFS1, P53, TRP53)
  Tag / fusion protein: beta-gal (C terminal on backbone)
  Cloning method: Restriction Enzyme; 5′ cloning site HindIII (unknown if destroyed); 3′ cloning site EcoRI (unknown if destroyed)
  Sequencing primers: 5′ T7
Terms and licenses: Academic/Nonprofit Terms; Industry Terms: Not Available to Industry
Depositor comments: PG13-gal was cloned by inserting a HindIII-EcoRI fragment containing p53-binding elements (Kern et al Science 1992 May 8;256(5058):827-30) into the Hindlll-EcoRI sites of pBluescript II SK(+). A 200 bp EcoRI-BamHI fragment containing the polyoma promoter, and a 3kb beta-galactosidase cassette without promoter elements, were then cloned downstream. PG13 contains 13 copies of the p53-binding consensus sequence. Direct repeats of the oligonucleotide PG (5'-CCAGGCAAGTCCAGGCAGG-3') were used for the p53 binding sequences.
How to cite: PG13-gal (wt p53 binding sites) was a gift from Bert Vogelstein (Addgene plasmid # 16446 ; http://n2t.net/addgene:16446 ; RRID:Addgene_16446)
